>Addgene plasmid #142451 | TFORF0080 | addgene full sequence | sequence record 397238 | Addgene NGS Result
TTAATGTAGTCTTATGCAATACTCTTGTAGTCTTGCAACATGGTAACGATGAGTTAGCAACATGCCTTAC
AAGGAGAGAAAAAGCACCGTGCATGCCGATTGGTGGAAGTAAGGTGGTACGATCGTGCCTTATTAGGAAG
GCAACAGACGGGTCTGACATGGATTGGACGAACCACTGAATTGCCGCATTGCAGAGATATTGTATTTAAG
TGCCTAGCTCGATACATAAACGGGTCTCTCTGGTTAGACCAGATCTGAGCCTGGGAGCTCTCTGGCTAAC
TAGGGAACCCACTGCTTAAGCCTCAATAAAGCTTGCCTTGAGTGCTTCAAGTAGTGTGTGCCCGTCTGTT
GTGTGACTCTGGTAACTAGAGATCCCTCAGACCCTTTTAGTCAGTGTGGAAAATCTCTAGCAGTGGCGCC
CGAACAGGGACTTGAAAGCGAAAGGGAAACCAGAGGAGCTCTCTCGACGCAGGACTCGGCTTGCTGAAGC
GCGCACGGCAAGAGGCGAGGGGCGGCGACTGGTGAGTACGCCAAAAATTTTGACTAGCGGAGGCTAGAAG
GAGAGAGATGGGTGCGAGAGCGTCAGTATTAAGCGGGGGAGAATTAGATCGCGATGGGAAAAAATTCGGT
TAAGGCCAGGGGGAAAGAAAAAATATAAATTAAAACATATAGTATGGGCAAGCAGGGAGCTAGAACGATT
CGCAGTTAATCCTGGCCTGTTAGAAACATCAGAAGGCTGTAGACAAATACTGGGACAGCTACAACCATCC
CTTCAGACAGGATCAGAAGAACTTAGATCATTATATAATACAGTAGCAACCCTCTATTGTGTGCATCAAA
GGATAGAGATAAAAGACACCAAGGAAGCTTTAGACAAGATAGAGGAAGAGCAAAACAAAAGTAAGACCAC
CGCACAGCAAGCGGCCGCTGATCTTCAGACCTGGAGGAGGAGATATGAGGGACAATTGGAGAAGTGAATT
ATATAAATATAAAGTAGTAAAAATTGAACCATTAGGAGTAGCACCCACCAAGGCAAAGAGAAGAGTGGTG
CAGAGAGAAAAAAGAGCAGTGGGAATAGGAGCTTTGTTCCTTGGGTTCTTGGGAGCAGCAGGAAGCACTA
TGGGCGCAGCGTCAATGACGCTGACGGTACAGGCCAGACAATTATTGTCTGGTATAGTGCAGCAGCAGAA
CAATTTGCTGAGGGCTATTGAGGCGCAACAGCATCTGTTGCAACTCACAGTCTGGGGCATCAAGCAGCTC
CAGGCAAGAATCCTGGCTGTGGAAAGATACCTAAAGGATCAACAGCTCCTGGGGATTTGGGGTTGCTCTG
GAAAACTCATTTGCACCACTGCTGTGCCTTGGAATGCTAGTTGGAGTAATAAATCTCTGGAACAGATTTG
GAATCACACGACCTGGATGGAGTGGGACAGAGAAATTAACAATTACACAAGCTTAATACACTCCTTAATT
GAAGAATCGCAAAACCAGCAAGAAAAGAATGAACAAGAATTATTGGAATTAGATAAATGGGCAAGTTTGT
GGAATTGGTTTAACATAACAAATTGGCTGTGGTATATAAAATTATTCATAATGATAGTAGGAGGCTTGGT
AGGTTTAAGAATAGTTTTTGCTGTACTTTCTATAGTGAATAGAGTTAGGCAGGGATATTCACCATTATCG
TTTCAGACCCACCTCCCAACCCCGAGGGGACCCATGCATTGCATCTCAATTAGTCAGCAACCAGGTGTGG
AAAGTCCCCAGGCTCCCCAGCAGGCAGAAGTATGCAAAGCATGCGTCTCAATTAGTCAGCAACCATAGTC
CCGCCCCTAACTCCGCCCATCCCGCCCCTAACTCCGCCCAGTTCCGCCCATTCTCCGCCCCATGGCTGAC
TAATTTTTTTTATTTATGCAGAGGCCGAGGCCGCCTCGGCCTCTGAGCTATTCCAGAAGTAGTGAGGAGG
CTTTTTTGGAGGCCTAGGCTTTTGCAAAAAGCTTTCTAGAGGTACCACCGGAGCTTACCATGACCGAGTA
CAAGCCCACGGTGCGCCTCGCCACCCGCGACGACGTCCCCAGGGCCGTACGCACCCTCGCCGCCGCGTTC
GCCGACTACCCCGCCACGCGCCACACCGTCGATCCGGACCGCCACATCGAGCGGGTCACCGAGCTGCAAG
AACTCTTCCTCACGCGCGTCGGGCTCGACATCGGCAAGGTGTGGGTCGCGGACGACGGCGCCGCCGTGGC
GGTCTGGACCACGCCGGAGAGCGTCGAAGCGGGGGCGGTGTTCGCCGAGATCGGCCCGCGCATGGCCGAG
TTGAGCGGTTCCCGGCTGGCCGCGCAGCAACAGATGGAAGGCCTCCTGGCGCCGCACCGGCCCAAGGAGC
CCGCGTGGTTCCTGGCCACCGTCGGCGTCTCGCCCGACCACCAGGGCAAGGGTCTGGGCAGCGCCGTCGT
GCTCCCCGGAGTGGAGGCGGCCGAGCGCGCCGGGGTGCCCGCCTTCCTGGAGACCTCCGCGCCCCGCAAC
CTCCCCTTCTACGAGCGGCTCGGCTTCACCGTCACCGCCGACGTCGAGGTGCCCGAAGGACCGCGCACCT
GGTGCATGACCCGCAAGCCCGGTGCCAGTTAACGAATTCTAGATCTTGAGACAAATGGCAGTATTCATCC
ACAATTTTAAAAGAAAAGGGGGGATTGGGGGGTACAGTGCAGGGGAAAGAATAGTAGACATAATAGCAAC
AGACATACAAACTAAAGAATTACAAAAACAAATTACAAAAATTCAAAATTTTCGGGTTTATTACAGGGAC
AGCAGAGATCCACTTTGGCGCCGGCTCGAGGCCTGCAGGTGCAAAGATGGATAAAGTTTTAAACAGAGAG
GAATCTTTGCAGCTAATGGACCTTCTAGGTCTTGAAAGGAGTGGGAATTGGCTCCGGTGCCCGTCAGTGG
GCAGAGCGCACATCGCCCACAGTCCCCGAGAAGTTGGGGGGAGGGGTCGGCAATTGAACCGGTGCCTAGA
GAAGGTGGCGCGGGGTAAACTGGGAAAGTGATGTCGTGTACTGGCTCCGCCTTTTTCCCGAGGGTGGGGG
AGAACCGTATATAAGTGCAGTAGTCGCCGTGAACGTTCTTTTTCGCAACGGGTTTGCCGCCAGAACACAG
GTAAGTGCCGTGTGTGGTTCCCGCGGGCCTGGCCTCTTTACGGGTTATGGCCCTTGCGTGCCTTGAATTA
CTTCCACCTGGCTGCAGTACGTGATTCTTGATCCCGAGCTTCGGGTTGGAAGTGGGTGGGAGAGTTCGAG
GCCTTGCGCTTAAGGAGCCCCTTCGCCTCGTGCTTGAGTTGAGGCCTGGCCTGGGCGCTGGGGCCGCCGC
GTGCGAATCTGGTGGCACCTTCGCGCCTGTCTCGCTGCTTTCGATAAGTCTCTAGCCATTTAAAATTTTT
GATGACCTGCTGCGACGCTTTTTTTCTGGCAAGATAGTCTTGTAAATGCGGGCCAAGATCTGCACACTGG
TATTTCGGTTTTTGGGGCCGCGGGCGGCGACGGGGCCCGTGCGTCCCAGCGCACATGTTCGGCGAGGCGG
GGCCTGCGAGCGCGGCCACCGAGAATCGGACGGGGGTAGTCTCAAGCTGGCCGGCCTGCTCTGGTGCCTG
GCCTCGCGCCGCCGTGTATCGCCCCGCCCTGGGCGGCAAGGCTGGCCCGGTCGGCACCAGTTGCGTGAGC
GGAAAGATGGCCGCTTCCCGGCCCTGCTGCAGGGAGCTCAAAATGGAGGACGCGGCGCTCGGGAGAGCGG
GCGGGTGAGTCACCCACACAAAGGAAAAGGGCCTTTCCGTCCTCAGCCGTCGCTTCATGTGACTCCACGG
AGTACCGGGCGCCGTCCAGGCACCTCGATTAGTTCTCGAGCTTTTGGAGTACGTCGTCTTTAGGTTGGGG
GGAGGGGTTTTATGCGATGGAGTTTCCCCACACTGAGTGGGTGGAGACTGAAGTTAGGCCAGCTTGGCAC
TTGATGTAATTCTCCTTGGAATTTGCCCTTTTTGAGTTTGGATCTTGGTTCATTCTCAAGCCTCAGACAG
TGGTTCAAAGTTTTTTTCTTCCATTTCAGGTGTCGTGAGGCTAGCACCGCCACCATGGGCATCCAGGGCA
TGGAGCTGTGCGCCATGGCCGTGGTGGTGCTGCTGTTCATCGCCGTCCTCAAGCAGTTCGGCATCCTGGA
GCCCATATCCATGGAAGATAGCAGCGACAGTGAGCTGGAGCTGTCCACGGTGCGCCACCAGCCAGAGGGG
CTGGACCAGCTGCAGGCCCAGACCAAGTTCACCAAGAAGGAGCTGCAGTCTCTCTACAGGGGCTTTAAGA
ATGAGTGTCCCACGGGCCTGGTGGACGAAGACACCTTCAAACTCATTTACGCGCAGTTCTTCCCTCAGGG
AGATGCCACCACCTATGCACACTTCCTCTTCAACGCCTTTGATGCGGACGGGAACGGGGCCATCCACTTT
GAGGACTTTGTGGTTGGCCTCTCCATCCTGCTGCGGGGCACAGTCCACGAGAAGCTCAAGTGGGCCTTTA
ATCTCTACGACATTAACAAGGATGGCTACATCACCAAAGAGGAGATGCTGGCCATCATGAAGTCCATCTA
TGACATGATGGGCCGCCACACCTACCCCATCCTGCGGGAGGACGCGCCGGCGGAGCACGTGGAGAGGTTC
TTCGAGAAAATGGACCGGAACCAGGATGGGGTAGTGACCATTGAAGAGTTCCTGGAGGCCTGTCAGAAGG
ATGAGAACATCATGAGCTCCATGCAGCTGTTTGAGAATGTCATCTAGTAATGAACTAGTCCGTAACTTGA
AAGTATTTCGATTTCTTGGCTTTATATATCTTGTGGAAAGGACGATCGTATAGTCTTTGGCCGTCATCAA
CGCGTTAAGTCGACAATCAACCTCTGGATTACAAAATTTGTGAAAGATTGACTGGTATTCTTAACTATGT
TGCTCCTTTTACGCTATGTGGATACGCTGCTTTAATGCCTTTGTATCATGCTATTGCTTCCCGTATGGCT
TTCATTTTCTCCTCCTTGTATAAATCCTGGTTGCTGTCTCTTTATGAGGAGTTGTGGCCCGTTGTCAGGC
AACGTGGCGTGGTGTGCACTGTGTTTGCTGACGCAACCCCCACTGGTTGGGGCATTGCCACCACCTGTCA
GCTCCTTTCCGGGACTTTCGCTTTCCCCCTCCCTATTGCCACGGCGGAACTCATCGCCGCCTGCCTTGCC
CGCTGCTGGACAGGGGCTCGGCTGTTGGGCACTGACAATTCCGTGGTGTTGTCGGGGAAATCATCGTCCT
TTCCTTGGCTGCTCGCCTGTGTTGCCACCTGGATTCTGCGCGGGACGTCCTTCTGCTACGTCCCTTCGGC
CCTCAATCCAGCGGACCTTCCTTCCCGCGGCCTGCTGCCGGCTCTGCGGCCTCTTCCGCGTCTTCGCCTT
CGCCCTCAGACGAGTCGGATCTCCCTTTGGGCCGCCTCCCCGCGTCGACTTTAAGACCAATGACTTACAA
GGCAGCTGTAGATCTTAGCCACTTTTTAAAAGAAAAGGGGGGACTGGAAGGGCTAATTCACTCCCAACGA
AGACAAGATCTGCTTTTTGCTTGTACTGGGTCTCTCTGGTTAGACCAGATCTGAGCCTGGGAGCTCTCTG
GCTAACTAGGGAACCCACTGCTTAAGCCTCAATAAAGCTTGCCTTGAGTGCTTCAAGTAGTGTGTGCCCG
TCTGTTGTGTGACTCTGGTAACTAGAGATCCCTCAGACCCTTTTAGTCAGTGTGGAAAATCTCTAGCAGT
ACGTATAGTAGTTCATGTCATCTTATTATTCAGTATTTATAACTTGCAAAGAAATGAATATCAGAGAGTG
AGAGGAACTTGTTTATTGCAGCTTATAATGGTTACAAATAAAGCAATAGCATCACAAATTTCACAAATAA
AGCATTTTTTTCACTGCATTCTAGTTGTGGTTTGTCCAAACTCATCAATGTATCTTATCATGTCTGGCTC
TAGCTATCCCGCCCCTAACTCCGCCCATCCCGCCCCTAACTCCGCCCAGTTCCGCCCATTCTCCGCCCCA
TGGCTGACTAATTTTTTTTATTTATGCAGAGGCCGAGGCCGCCTCGGCCTCTGAGCTATTCCAGAAGTAG
TGAGGAGGCTTTTTTGGAGGCCTAGGGACGTACCCAATTCGCCCTATAGTGAGTCGTATTACGCGCGCTC
ACTGGCCGTCGTTTTACAACGTCGTGACTGGGAAAACCCTGGCGTTACCCAACTTAATCGCCTTGCAGCA
CATCCCCCTTTCGCCAGCTGGCGTAATAGCGAAGAGGCCCGCACCGATCGCCCTTCCCAACAGTTGCGCA
GCCTGAATGGCGAATGGG
[124 nt withheld, positions 6389-6512]
C
[91 nt withheld, positions 6514-6604]
A
[49 nt withheld, positions 6606-6654]
CCTTTGACGTTGGAGTCCACGTTCTTT
[37 nt withheld, positions 6682-6718]
ACCCTATCTCGGTCTATTCTTTTGATTTATAAGGGATTTTGCCGATTTCGGCCTATTGGTTAAAAAATGA
GCTGATTTAACAAAAATTTAACGCGAATTTTAACAAAATATTAACGCTTACAATTTAGGTGGCACTTTTC
GGGGAAATGTGCGCGGAACCCCTATTTGTTTATTTTTCTAAATACATTCAAATATGTATCCGCTCATGAG
ACAATAACCCTGATAAATGCTTCAATAATATTGAAAAAGGAAGAGTATGAGTATTCAACATTTCCGTGTC
GCCCTTATTCCCTTTTTTGCGGCATTTTGCCTTCCTGTTTTTGCTCACCCAGAAACGCTGGTGAAAGTAA
AAGATGCTGAAGATCAGTTGGGTGCACGAGTGGGTTACATCGAACTGGATCTCAACAGCGGTAAGATCCT
TGAGAGTTTTCGCCCCGAAGAACGTTTTCCAATGATGAGCACTTTTAAAGTTCTGCTATGTGGCGCGGTA
TTATCCCGTATTGACGCCGGGCAAGAGCAACTCGGTCGCCGCATACACTATTCTCAGAATGACTTGGTTG
AGTACTCACCAGTCACAGAAAAGCATCTTACGGATGGCATGACAGTAAGAGAATTATGCAGTGCTGCCAT
AACCATGAGTGATAACACTGCGGCCAACTTACTTCTGACAACGATCGGAGGACCGAAGGAGCTAACCGCT
TTTTTGCACAACATGGGGGATCATGTAACTCGCCTTGATCGTTGGGAACCGGAGCTGAATGAAGCCATAC
CAAACGACGAGCGTGACACCACGATGCCTGTAGCAATGGCAACAACGTTGCGCAAACTATTAACTGGCGA
ACTACTTACTCTAGCTTCCCGGCAACAATTAATAGACTGGATGGAGGCGGATAAAGTTGCAGGACCACTT
CTGCGCTCGGCCCTTCCGGCTGGCTGGTTTATTGCTGATAAATCTGGAGCCGGTGAGCGTGGGTCTCGCG
GTATCATTGCAGCACTGGGGCCAGATGGTAAGCCCTCCCGTATCGTAGTTATCTACACGACGGGGAGTCA
GGCAACTATGGATGAACGAAATAGACAGATCGCTGAGATAGGTGCCTCACTGATTAAGCATTGGTAACTG
TCAGACCAAGTTTACTCATATATACTTTAGATTGATTTAAAACTTCATTTTTAATTTAAAAGGATCTAGG
TGAAGATCCTTTTTGATAATCTCATGACCAAAATCCCTTAACGTGAGTTTTCGTTCCACTGAGCGTCAGA
CCCCGTAGAAAAGATCAAAGGATCTTCTTGAGATCCTTTTTTTCTGCGCGTAATCTGCTGCTTGCAAACA
AAAAAACCACCGCTACCAGCGGTGGTTTGTTTGCCGGATCAAGAGCTACCAACTCTTTTTCCGAAGGTAA
CTGGCTTCAGCAGAGCGCAGATACCAAATACTGTTCTTCTAGTGTAGCCGTAGTTAGGCCACCACTTCAA
GAACTCTGTAGCACCGCCTACATACCTCGCTCTGCTAATCCTGTTACCAGTGGCTGCTGCCAGTGGCGAT
AAGTCGTGTCTTACCGGGTTGGACTCAAGACGATAGTTACCGGATAAGGCGCAGCGGTCGGGCTGAACGG
GGGGTTCGTGCACACAGCCCAGCTTGGAGCGAACGACCTACACCGAACTGAGATACCTACAGCGTGAGCT
ATGAGAAAGCGCCACGCTTCCCGAAGGGAGAAAGGCGGACAGGTATCCGGTAAGCGGCAGGGTCGGAACA
GGAGAGCGCACGAGGGAGCTTCCAGGGGGAAACGCCTGGTATCTTTATAGTCCTGTCGGGTTTCGCCACC
TCTGACTTGAGCGTCGATTTTTGTGATGCTCGTCAGGGGGGCGGAGCCTATGGAAAAACGCCAGCAACGC
GGCCTTTTTACGGTTCCTGGCCTTTTGCTGGCCTTTTGCTCACATGTTCTTTCCTGCGTTATCCCCTGAT
TCTGTGGATAACCGTATTACCGCCTTTGAGTGAGCTGATACCGCTCGCCGCAGCCGAACGACCGAGCGCA
GCGAGTCAGTGAGCGAGGAAGCGGAAGAGCGCCCAATACGCAAACCGCCTCTCCCCGCGCGTTGGCCGAT
TCATTAATGCAGCTGGCACGACAGGTTTCCCGACTGGAAAGCGGGCAGTGAGCGCAACGCAATTAATGTG
AGTTAGCTCACTCATTAGGCACCCCAGGCTTTACACTTTATGCTTCCGGCTCGTATGTTGTGTGGAATTG
TGAGCGGATAACAATTTCACACAGGAAACAGCTATGACCATGATTACGCCAAGCGCGCAATTAACCCTCA
CTAAAGGGAACAAAAGCTGGAGCTGCAAGC
Features (pLannotate 1.2.2; 31 found; start..end, strand, type, name):
      5..231     +  promoter       RSV promoter: Rous sarcoma virus enhancer/promoter
    232..412     +  LTR            5' LTR (truncated): truncated 5' long terminal repeat (LTR) from HIV-1
    459..584     +  misc_feature   HIV-1 Ψ: packaging signal of human immunodeficiency virus type 1
    568..931     +  CDS            HIV-1 gag (fragment): gag protein from human immunodeficiency virus 1; gag
   1077..1310    +  misc_feature   RRE: The Rev response element (RRE) of HIV-1 allows for Rev-dependent mRNA export from the nucleus to the cytoplasm.
   1687..1713    +  CDS            Rev (fragment): human immunodeficiency virus 1 (HIV-1) Rev protein; rev; enhances nuclear export of unspliced and incompletely spliced viral mRNAs
   1720..1743    +  promoter       SV40 promoter (fragment): SV40 early promoter
   1744..1815    +  promoter       SV40 promoter (fragment): SV40 enhancer and early promoter
   1839..1974    +  rep_origin     SV40 ori: SV40 origin of replication
   2020..2616    +  CDS            PuroR (fragment): puromycin N-acetyltransferase; pac from Streptomyces; confers resistance to puromycin
   2665..2782    +  misc_feature   cPPT/CTS: central polypurine tract and central termination sequence of HIV-1
   2847..2913    +  CDS            small t antigen (fragment): SV40 (simian virus 40) small t antigen
   2920..4098    +  promoter       EF-1α promoter: strong constitutive promoter for human elongation factor EF-1α
   4217..4804    +  CDS            KCNIP3 (fragment): CSEN_HUMAN - Also known as CSEN, DREAM, KCHIP3. Experimental evidence at protein level: Swiss-Prot protein existence level 1. May play a role in the regulation of PSEN2 proteolytic processing and apoptosis. Together with PSEN2 involved in modulation of amyloid-beta formation. From Homo sapiens (Human).
   4820..4873    +  promoter       U6 promoter (fragment): RNA polymerase III promoter for human U6 snRNA
   4915..5503    +  misc_feature   WPRE: woodchuck hepatitis virus posttranscriptional regulatory element
   5554..5573    +  misc_feature   cPPT/CTS (fragment): central polypurine tract and central termination sequence of HIV-1
   5575..5808    +  LTR            3' LTR (ΔU3): self-inactivating 3' long terminal repeat (LTR) from HIV-1
   5886..6007    +  polyA_signal   SV40 poly(A) signal: SV40 polyadenylation signal
   6047..6182    +  rep_origin     SV40 ori: SV40 origin of replication
   6203..6221    -  promoter       T7 promoter: promoter for bacteriophage T7 RNA polymerase
   6229..6384    +  CDS            lacZα (fragment): LacZα fragment of β-galactosidase; lacZ fragment
   6389..6817    +  rep_origin     f1 ori (sequence partly withheld): f1 bacteriophage origin of replication; arrow indicates direction of (+) strand synthesis
   6870..6974    +  promoter       AmpR promoter: bla
   6975..7835    +  CDS            AmpR: β-lactamase; bla; confers resistance to ampicillin, carbenicillin, and related antibiotics
   8006..8594    +  rep_origin     ori: high-copy-number ColE1/pMB1/pBR322/pUC origin of replication
   8777..8869    +  CDS            lacI (fragment): lac repressor; lacI; The lac repressor binds to the lac operator to inhibit transcription in E. coli. This inhibition can be relieved by adding lactose or isopropyl-β-D-thiogalactopyranoside (IPTG).
   8882..8903    +  protein_bind   CAP binding site: CAP binding activates transcription in the presence of cAMP. E. coli catabolite activator protein
   8918..8948    +  promoter       lac promoter: promoter for the E. coli lac operon
   8956..8972    +  protein_bind   lac operator: The lac repressor binds to the lac operator to inhibit transcription in E. coli. This inhibition can be relieved by adding lactose or isopropyl-β-D-thiogalactopyranoside (IPTG). lac repressor encoded by lacI
   9017..9035    +  promoter       T3 promoter: promoter for bacteriophage T3 RNA polymerase
