[The description below was written by a language model from this plasmid's Addgene catalogue record and pLannotate feature annotations shown in this document.]
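Description:
TFORF0080 is a lentiviral mammalian expression plasmid built on the pLX_TRC317 backbone. It belongs to a barcoded library of human transcription factor open reading frames, and this member carries human KCNIP3 (also called DREAM, CSEN or KCHIP3). In bacteria it is maintained through a high-copy ColE1/pUC-type origin and selected with ampicillin via the β-lactamase gene. An f1 origin and remnants of a lac/lacZα cloning region, flanked by T7 and T3 promoters, are also present in the backbone. The depositor notes that the plasmid can recombine, which is typical of LTR-containing vectors.

The viral portion follows a third-generation, self-inactivating design. An RSV promoter fused to a truncated HIV-1 5' LTR drives genomic RNA production in packaging cells. It is followed by the Ψ packaging signal with a partial gag sequence, the Rev response element for Rev-dependent nuclear export, a cPPT/CTS element that aids nuclear import, and a ΔU3 3' LTR with a downstream SV40 polyadenylation signal. Two expression units sit between the LTRs. An SV40 early promoter drives the puromycin N-acetyltransferase gene for selecting transduced cells. The EF-1α promoter drives the synthesized KCNIP3 ORF, with a WPRE downstream to enhance transcript stability and expression. The annotation matches only part of the listed 794 bp insert to KCNIP3, consistent with a specific transcript isoform.

The record states that each ORF is paired with a unique 24-bp barcode, but the feature table does not annotate its position. The construct is intended for overexpressing KCNIP3, either alone or in pooled screens in which barcode sequencing identifies the transcription factor delivered to each cell, as in directed differentiation studies.
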