Addgene plasmid #142451: TFORF0080
Purpose: Lentiviral vector for overexpressing transcription factor ORFs with unique 24-bp barcodes. Barcodes facilitate identification of transcription factors in pooled screens.
Depositing lab: Feng Zhang. Depositing organization: Broad Institute. Publication: A transcription factor atlas of directed differentiation. Joung J, Ma S, Tay T, Geiger-Schuller KR, Kirchgatterer PC, Verdine VK, Guo B, Arias-Garcia MA, Allen WE, Singh A, Kuksenko O, Abudayyeh OO, Gootenberg JS, Fu Z, Macrae RK, Buenrostro JD, Regev A, Zhang F. Cell. 2023 Jan 5;186(1):209-229.e26. doi: 10.1016/j.cell.2022.11.026. PubMed 36608654.
Backbone
  Vector backbone: pLX_TRC317
  Backbone manufacturer: Broad Institute Genetic Perturbation Platform
  Backbone size w/o insert (bp): 8264
  Vector type: Mammalian Expression, Lentiviral
  Selectable markers: Puromycin
Growth in bacteria
  Bacterial resistance: Ampicillin, 100 μg/mL
  Growth temperature: 37°C
  Growth strain: NEB Stable
  Copy number: High Copy
Gene/Insert
  Gene/Insert name: KCNIP3
  Species: H. sapiens (human)
  Insert size (bp): 794
  Entrez Gene: KCNIP3 (a.k.a. CSEN, DREAM, KCHIP3)
  Promoter: EF1a
  Cloning method: Unknown
  Sequencing primers: 5′ GGGTGGAGACTGAAGTTAGGCCAG; 3′ CACATAGCGTAAAAGGAGCAACATAG
Terms and licenses: Academic/Nonprofit Terms; Industry Terms: Not Available to Industry
Depositor comments: NM_001034914,ENST00000468529 . The transcription factor ORF portion of this plasmid was synthesized by Genewiz. Please test multiple small colonies in case of plasmid recombination. To make this collection available in a timely manner, a portion of this collection was not fully sequenced by Addgene. If an Addgene verified full plasmid sequence is not available, please contact us prior to placing an order to request the full sequence.
How to cite: TFORF0080 was a gift from Feng Zhang (Addgene plasmid # 142451 ; http://n2t.net/addgene:142451 ; RRID:Addgene_142451)
