>Addgene plasmid #142451 | TFORF0080 | depositor partial sequence | sequence record 279491 | Insert
ACCGCCACCATGGGCATCCAGGGCATGGAGCTGTGCGCCATGGCCGTGGTGGTGCTGCTGTTCATCGCCG
TCCTCAAGCAGTTCGGCATCCTGGAGCCCATATCCATGGAAGATAGCAGCGACAGTGAGCTGGAGCTGTC
CACGGTGCGCCACCAGCCAGAGGGGCTGGACCAGCTGCAGGCCCAGACCAAGTTCACCAAGAAGGAGCTG
CAGTCTCTCTACAGGGGCTTTAAGAATGAGTGTCCCACGGGCCTGGTGGACGAAGACACCTTCAAACTCA
TTTACGCGCAGTTCTTCCCTCAGGGAGATGCCACCACCTATGCACACTTCCTCTTCAACGCCTTTGATGC
GGACGGGAACGGGGCCATCCACTTTGAGGACTTTGTGGTTGGCCTCTCCATCCTGCTGCGGGGCACAGTC
CACGAGAAGCTCAAGTGGGCCTTTAATCTCTACGACATTAACAAGGATGGCTACATCACCAAAGAGGAGA
TGCTGGCCATCATGAAGTCCATCTATGACATGATGGGCCGCCACACCTACCCCATCCTGCGGGAGGACGC
GCCGGCGGAGCACGTGGAGAGGTTCTTCGAGAAAATGGACCGGAACCAGGATGGGGTAGTGACCATTGAA
GAGTTCCTGGAGGCCTGTCAGAAGGATGAGAACATCATGAGCTCCATGCAGCTGTTTGAGAATGTCATCT
AGTAATGAACTAGTCCGTAACTTGAAAGTATTTCGATTTCTTGGCTTTATATATCTTGTGGAAAGGACGA
TCGTATAGTCTTTGGCCGTCATCA
