>Addgene plasmid #142451 | TFORF0080 | depositor partial sequence | sequence record 279492 | Barcode
TCGTATAGTCTTTGGCCGTCATCA
